Addgene plasmid #51331: 2QG5
Depositing lab: Cheryl Arrowsmith. Depositing organization: University of Toronto.
Backbone
  Vector backbone: pET15-MHL
  Vector type: Bacterial Expression
Growth in bacteria
  Bacterial resistance: Ampicillin, 100 μg/mL
  Growth temperature: 37°C
  Growth strain: DH5alpha
  Copy number: Low Copy
Gene/Insert
  Gene/Insert name: 2QG5 (alt name: PP-CDPK8)
  Mutation: Truncation: See Comments
  Promoter: T7
  Tag / fusion protein: His (N terminal on insert)
  Cloning method: Ligation Independent Cloning
  Sequencing primers: 5′ T7; 3′ T7-term
Terms and licenses: Academic/Nonprofit Terms; Industry Terms: Not Available to Industry
How to cite: 2QG5 was a gift from Cheryl Arrowsmith (Addgene plasmid # 51331 ; http://n2t.net/addgene:51331 ; RRID:Addgene_51331)
