[The description below was written by a language model from this plasmid's Addgene catalogue record.]
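Description:
2QG5 is a bacterial expression plasmid built on the pET15-MHL backbone, a pET-type vector designed for T7-driven protein production in E. coli. It carries ampicillin resistance for selection and is recorded as low copy. The record does not include a feature table, so the origin of replication and other backbone elements are not explicitly listed.

The insert is named 2QG5, with the alternative name PP-CDPK8; the CDPK designation suggests a calcium-dependent protein kinase, but the record does not state the source organism or give a fuller gene description. The coding sequence is a truncated form of the protein rather than the full-length version. The entry refers to its comments for the exact boundaries, which are not included here. The fragment was introduced by ligation-independent cloning and sits downstream of a T7 promoter, so expression depends on a host strain that supplies T7 RNA polymerase. The T7 promoter and T7 terminator regions flanking the insert also serve as the sequencing primer sites.

The protein is produced with an N-terminal His tag, which allows purification by immobilised metal affinity chromatography. A truncated domain construct, a His tag and a high-throughput cloning method together fit recombinant production of purified protein for structural or biochemical work. The construct name also resembles a protein structure database identifier, although the record does not state a purpose.
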