>Addgene plasmid #51331 | 2QG5 | depositor partial sequence | sequence record 78233 | Insert sequence
AGCACCAAAGGTGACATCAACCAATATTATACTTTGGAAAATACTATAGGAAGGGGTTCTTGGGGTGAGG
TAAAAATAGCTGTCCAGAAAGGAACCAGAATTCGTAGGGCAGCAAAAAAGATTCCAAAGTACTTTGTTGA
AGATGTTGATCGTTTTAAACAGGAAATCGAAATTATGAAGTCTTTGGATCATCCAAACATAATTAGGCTA
TACGAAACTTTTGAAGATAATACTGATATATATTTGGTTATGGAACTATGTACTGGAGGAGAGCTTTTTG
AAAGAGTTGTACACAAGAGAGTTTTCAGAGAAAGCGATGCTGCAAGAATTATGAAAGATGTTTTAAGCGC
TGTAGCTTATTGCCATAAGTTAAATGTGGCTCATAGGGATTTGAAACCTGAGAATTTCCTTTTCTTGACA
GATTCTCCAGATTCTCCCTTAAAATTGATTGACTTTGGCTTGGCAGCTAGATTCAAGCCTGGAAAAATGA
TGAGGACAAAGGTTGGAACTCCATATTATGTGAGCCCGCAGGTTTTGGAAGGTCTTTATGGCCCAGAGTG
TGATGAATGGTCAGCAGGAGTAATGATGTACGTTTTGCTTTGTGGCTACCCTCCTTTCAGTGCACCTACA
GATTCTGAGGTAATGCTTAAGATCAGAGAAGGAACATTTACATTTCCAGAAAAAGACTGGCTTAATGTTT
CTCCTCAGGCAGAATCTTTAATAAGGAGGCTGTTGACAAAGTCTCCAAAACAAAGAATTACTTCTTTGCA
AGCATTAGAACATGAGTGGTTTGAGAAACAACTTTCTTCATCTCCAAGGAACTTATTG
