>Addgene plasmid #51331 | 2QG5 | addgene partial sequence | sequence record 79319 | T7 5'-TAATACGACTCACTATAGGG-3'
AATAATTTTGTTTAACTTTAAGAAGGAGATATACCATGCATCATCATCATCATCACAGCAGCGGCAGAGA
AAACTTGTATTTCCAGGGCAGCACCAAAGGTGACATCAACCAATATTATACTTTGGAAAATACTATAGGA
AGGGGTTCTTGGGGTGAGGTAAAAATAGCTGTCCAGAAAGGAACCAGAATTCGTAGGGCAGCAAAAAAGA
TTCCAAAGTACTTTGTTGAAGATGTTGATCGTTTTAAACAGGAAATCGAAATTATGAAGTCTTTGGATCA
TCCAAACATAATTAGGCTATACGAAACTTTTGAAGATAATACTGATATATATTTGGTTATGGAACTATGT
ACTGGAGGAGAGCTTTTTGAAAGAGTTGTACACAAGAGAGTTTTCAGAGAAAGCGATGCTGCAAGAATTA
TGAAAGATGTTTTAAGCGCTGTAGCTTATTGCCATAAGTTAAATGTGGCTCATAGGGATTTGAAACCTGA
GAATTTCCTTTTCTTGACAGATTCTCCAGATTCTCCCTTAAAATTGATTGACTTTGGCTTGGCAGCTAGA
TTCAAGCCTGGAAAAATGATGAGGACAAAGGTTGGAACTCCATATTATGTGAGCCCGCAGGTTTTGGAAG
GTCTTTATGGCCCAGAGTGTGATGAATGGTCAGCAGGAGTAATGATGTACGTTTTGCTTTGTGGCTACCC
TCCTTTCAGTGCACCTACAGATTCTGAGGTAATGCTTAAGATCAGAGAAGGAACATTTACATTTCCAGAA
AAAGACTGGCTTAATGTTTCTCCTCAGGCAGAATCTTTAATAAGGAGGCTGTTGACAAAGTCTCCAAAAC
AAAGAATTACTTCTTTGCAAGCATTAGAACATGAGTGGTTTGAGAAACAACTTTCTTCATCTCC
